Addgene plasmid #146123: pAc5.1B-lambdaN-HA-DmEDC3_1-440-V5His6_D
Purpose: Insect Expression of DmEDC3_1-440
Depositing lab: Elisa Izaurralde. Depositing organization: Max Planck Institute for Developmental Biology. Publication: A divergent Sm fold in EDC3 proteins mediates DCP1 binding and P-body targeting. Tritschler F, Eulalio A, Truffault V, Hartmann MD, Helms S, Schmidt S, Coles M, Izaurralde E, Weichenrieder O. Mol Cell Biol. 2007 Dec . 27(24):8600-11. 10.1128/MCB.01506-07 PubMed 17923697.
Backbone
  Vector backbone: Unknown
  Vector type: Insect Expression
Growth in bacteria
  Bacterial resistance: Ampicillin, 100 μg/mL
  Growth temperature: 37°C
  Growth strain: DH5alpha
  Copy number: Low Copy
Gene/Insert
  Gene/Insert name: DmEDC3_1-440
  Species: D. melanogaster (fly)
  Entrez Gene: Edc3 (a.k.a. CG6311, DmEDC3, Dmel\CG6311, EDC3, LSm16)
  Cloning method: Unknown
Terms and licenses: Academic/Nonprofit Terms; Industry Terms: Not Available to Industry
Depositor comments: Plasmids from this collection were made available to the research community and donated after the lab closed. Please note that the sequence provided by the depositing laboratory may be theoretical/predicted or based on Sanger sequencing results. There may be discrepancies between sequencing results obtained by Addgene and the depositor sequence. If an Addgene verified sequence is not available, please contact before placing your order to request that our lab fully sequence the plasmid.
How to cite: pAc5.1B-lambdaN-HA-DmEDC3_1-440-V5His6_D was a gift from Elisa Izaurralde (Addgene plasmid # 146123 ; http://n2t.net/addgene:146123 ; RRID:Addgene_146123)
