[The description below was written by a language model from this plasmid's Addgene catalogue record and pLannotate feature annotations shown in this document.]
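Description:
pAc5.1B-lambdaN-HA-DmEDC3_1-440-V5His6_D is a 6,794-nt plasmid for expressing a truncated Drosophila melanogaster EDC3 protein in insect cells. The catalogue lists the backbone as unknown, although the name points to a pAc5.1B-type vector, and the annotated features fit that: a Drosophila actin 5C (Ac5) promoter, which gives strong constitutive transcription in fly cell lines, followed downstream by an SV40 polyadenylation signal. In bacteria the plasmid replicates from a ColE1/pMB1-family origin and is selected with ampicillin through the bla gene and its own promoter. The record lists it as low copy, whereas the annotation tool labels the origin as a high-copy type. Short fragments of a tetracycline resistance gene and of SV40 large T antigen are also detected; these are presumably non-functional backbone remnants. No marker for selection in insect cells is annotated.

The open reading frame begins with a short fragment of the bacteriophage lambda N protein, followed by an HA epitope (annotated as a partial match to a 3xHA tag, consistent in length with a single copy), then residues 1–440 of EDC3 (Edc3/CG6311, also called LSm16), a factor implicated in mRNA decapping. A V5 epitope follows the insert, and the name indicates a His6 tag as well, though it is not separately annotated. The lambda N peptide is a standard RNA-tethering module that binds BoxB hairpins, so fusions of this kind are generally used to recruit a protein to a BoxB-bearing reporter mRNA and test its effect on that transcript. The record itself states only insect expression as the purpose; the associated study concerns EDC3 domains in DCP1 binding and P-body targeting. The deposited sequence may be theoretical or based on Sanger reads.
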