Features (pLannotate 1.2.2; 11 found; start..end, strand, type, name):
     56..2568    +  promoter       Ac5 promoter: Drosophila melanogaster actin 5C promoter
   2588..2653    +  CDS            N (fragment): REGN_LAMBD - Experimental evidence at protein level: Swiss-Prot protein existence level 1. Plays a role as a transcriptional antitermination factor that allows the virus to initiate its lytic phase. Activates expression of the delayed viral early genes by modifying host RNA polymerase (RNAP) into a form that is resistant to termination signals. This antitermination function requires the host NusA protein which serves to stabilize the interaction between antitermination protein N and host RNA polymerase. From Escherichia phage lambda (Bacteriophage lambda).
   2678..2704    +  CDS            3xHA (fragment): three tandem HA epitope tags
   2723..4054    +  CDS            Edc3 (fragment): EDC3_DROME - Experimental evidence at protein level: Swiss-Prot protein existence level 1. In the process of mRNA degradation, may play a role in mRNA decapping. From Drosophila melanogaster (Fruit fly).
   4079..4120    +  CDS            V5 tag: epitope tag from simian virus 5
   4220..4354    -  polyA_signal   SV40 poly(A) signal: SV40 polyadenylation signal
   4377..4461    -  CDS            large T antigen (fragment): large T antigen from SV40 (simian virus 40)
   4462..4932    +  CDS            TcR (fragment): tetracycline efflux protein; tet; confers resistance to tetracycline
   4976..5564    -  rep_origin     ori: high-copy-number ColE1/pMB1/pBR322/pUC origin of replication
   5735..6595    -  CDS            AmpR: β-lactamase; bla; confers resistance to ampicillin, carbenicillin, and related antibiotics
   6596..6700    -  promoter       AmpR promoter: bla
>Addgene plasmid #146123 | pAc5.1B-lambdaN-HA-DmEDC3_1-440-V5His6_D | depositor full sequence | sequence record 288568 | Full Sequence
CTTCAAGGAATTAATTCTATATTCTAAAAACACAAATGATACTTCTAAAAAAAATCATGAATGGCATCAA
CTCTGAATCAAATCTTTGCAGATGCACCTACTTCTCATTTCCACTGTCACATCATTTTTCCAGATCTCGC
TGCCTGTTATGTGGCCCACAAACCAAGACACGTTTTATGGCCATTAAAGCTGGCTGATCGTCGCCAAACA
CCAAATACATATCAATATGTACATTCGAGAAAGAAGCGATCAAAGAAGCGTCTTCGGGCGAGTAGGAGAA
TGCGGAGGAGAAGGAGAACGAGCTGATCTAGTATCTCTCCACAATCCAATGCCAACTGACCAACTGGCCA
TATTCGGAGCAATTTGAAGCCAATTTCCATCGCCTGGCGATCGCTCCATTCTTGGCTATATGTTTTTCAC
CGTTCCCGGGGCCATTTTCAAAGACTCGTCGGTAAGATAAGATTGTGTCACTCGCTGTCTCTCTTCATTT
GTCGAAGAATGCTGAGGAATTTCGCGATGACGTCGGCGAGTATTTTGAAGAATGAGAATAATTTGTATTT
ATACGAAAATCAGTTAGTGGAATTTTCTACAAAAACATGTTATCTATAGATAATTTTGTTGCAAAATATG
TTGACTATGACAAAGATTGTATGTATATACCTTTAATGTATTCTCATTTTCTTATGTATTTATAATGGCA
ATGATGATACTGATGATATTTTAAGATGATGCCAGACCACAGGCTGATTTCTGCGTCTTTTGCCGAACGC
AGTGCATGTGCGGTTGTTGTTTTTTGGAATAGTTTCAATTTTCGGACTGTCCGCTTTGATTTCAGTTTCT
TGGCTTATTCAAAAAGCAAAGTAAAGCCAAAAAAGCGAGATGGCAATACCAAATGCGGCAAAACGGTAGT
GGAAGGAAAGGGGTGCGGGGCAGCGGAAGGAAGGGTGGGGCGGGGCGTGGCGGGGTCTGTGGCTGGGCGC
GACGTCACCGACGTTGGAGCCACTCCTTTGACCATGTGTGCGTGTGTGTATTATTCGTGTCTCGCCACTC
GCCGGTTGTTTTTTTCTTTTTATCTCGCTCTCTCTAGCGCCATCTCGTACGCATGCTCAACGCACCGCAT
GTTGCCGTGTCCTTTATGCGTCATTTTGGCTCGAAATAGGCAATTATTTAAACAAAGATTAGTCAACGAA
AACGCTAAAATAAATAAGTCTACAATATGGTTACTTATTGCCATGTGTGTGCAGCCAACGATAGCAACAA
AAGCAACAACACAGTGGCTTTCCCTCTTTCACTTTTTGTTTGCAAGCGCGTGCGAGCAAGACGGCACGAC
CGGCAAACGCAATTACGCTGACAAAGAGCAGACGAAGTTTTGGCCGAAAAACATCAAGGCGCCTGATACG
AATGCATTTGCAATAACAATTGCGATATTTAATATTGTTTATGAAGCTGTTTGACTTCAAAACACACAAA
AAAAAAAATAAAACAAATTATTTGAAAGAGAATTAGGAATCGGACAGCTTATCGTTACGGGCTAACAGCA
CACCGAGACGAAATAGCTTACCTGACGTCACAGCCTCTGGAAGAACTGCCGCCAAGCAGAGAGAGAGAGA
AAAAGAGGGAGAGCAGCTTAGACCGCATGTGCTTGTGTGTGAGGCGTCTCTCTCTTCGTCTCCTGTTTGC
GCAAACGCATAGACTGCACTGAGAAAATCGATTACCTATTTTTTATGAATGAATATTTGCACTATTACTA
TTCAAAACTATTAAGATAGCAATCACATTCAATAGCCAAATACTATACCACCTGAGCGATGCAACGAAAT
GATCAATTTGAGCAAAAATGCTGCATATTTAGGACGGCATCATTATAGAAATGCTTCTTGCTGTGTACTT
TTCTCTCGTCTGGCAGCTGTTTCGCCGTTATTGTTAAAACCGGCTTAAGTTAGGTGTGTTTTCTACGACT
AGTGATGCCCCTACTAGAAGATGTGTGTTGCACAAATGTCCCTGAATAACCAATTTGAAGTGCAGATAGC
AGTAAACGTAAGCTAATATGAATATTATTTAACTGTAATGTTTTAATATCGCTGGACATTACTAATAAAC
CCACTATAAACACATGTACATATGTATGTTTTGGCATACAATGAGTAGTTGGGGAAAAAATGTGTAAAAG
CACCGTGACCATCACAGCATAAAGATAACCAGCTGAAGTATCGAATATGAGTAACCCCCAAATTGAATCA
CATGCCGCAACTGATAGGACCCATGGAAGTACACTCTTCATGGCGATATACAAGACACACACAAGCACGA
ACACCCAGTTGCGGAGGAAATTCTCCGTAAATGAAAACCCAATCGGCGAACAATTCATACCCATATATGG
TAAAAGTTTTGAACGCGACTTGAGAGCGGAGAGCATTGCGGCTGATAAGGTTTTAGCGCTAAGCGGGCTT
TATAAAACGGGCTGCGGGACCAGTTTTCATATCACTACCGTTTGAGTTCTTGTGCTGTGTGGATACTCCT
CCCGACACAAAGCCGCTCCATCAGCCAGCAGTCGTCTAATCCAGAGACCCCGGATCGGGGTACCAACATG
GACGCACAAACACGACGACGTGAGCGTCGCGCTGAGAAACAAGCTCAATGGAAAGCTGCAAACGGTGGAT
CTCCTCCACATATGGCTTACCCATACGATGTTCCAGATTACGCTCCTCCAAGCTTGAATTCCATGGGTCC
GACGGATCAAGACTGGATCGGCTGTGCAGTGTCTATAGCCTGCGACGAGGTCCTGGGCGTCTTCCAGGGC
CTGATCAAGCAGATTTCTGCCGAGGAGATCACCATTGTGAGGGCTTTCCGCAATGGCGTGCCGCTGCGAA
AGCAGAACGCCGAGGTGGTCCTCAAGTGCACGGACATTCGCAGCATCGATCTCATCGAGCCCGCAAAGCA
AGATCTGGATGGGCACACGGCGCCGCCGCCAGTGGTCAACAAGCCCACGCCCGTCAAGCTGCCCCACTTC
TCCAACATCCTGGGCAAGCAGCAGCAGCTCCAACTCCAGCAGCAGCAGCAGCAGCTACAACTCCAGCAGC
AACAGAAACAGCAGTTCCAGGAGCAGGAACGAGAACAGGATCTGCCATCGACGCCGCGGTCAAGGGCCAA
CGACAATGGACGGGTAGCGGCTGGCGGGGCATCGAGTTCTTCGGGCCCACGTGGCACCTTCAATTCGGCG
CTAAGCGATAAGATGCATCAGCTGAAGCTAATCGAGACCAACGGCTCAAATGGCACCCTTAGAACACCAC
AAACATCCCGTGCGTCCAGCGCTCAGCAGCAGCCGCAGATATCAACGACTCCCAACAGCGTGGCCGCCTT
TTTTGGCAACATGATACCGCCGGAGGTCGAGGTGAAACTGGGCTCCTACGTGAGCAACACCCGGGAGAGT
TACTGCAGCAGCAGCGGAGATAGCGGCGAGGCAACTGGTTTGTCGTTGGGCAGCAGCAAACCCATAGATA
TCGTCAGCAACGGAGATGGATTTTACAAGCAGACGGCAGCCTCGAGCTATGGGAATACAAATGGAAATGT
AAGAAGGAATGGCAATGCCAATAACAATGGAAATGGCACCGGAAATGGTTCTTATACCAATGGAAATGGC
AACGGCAACGGGAAGAACAAGCGGAACAGGGTGCGAAGGGAGAGCAGCATGCGGCAGCAACAGGTGCAAC
TGACTTTTGGCAGCGAGGCGGACGATCCGCTGATCCACGAGGATTTCGATTTTGAGGGCAATCTAGCGCT
GTTCGACAAGCAGGCAATTTGGGACGACATCGAGTCGACGACCCAAAAACCAGATGTGGTGCGGCACATT
GTGAACAATCATCATCATAAGCCAGAGCAGAAGTATCGGCACGACGAGAACATCCTGGCCAGCAAACCAC
TACAATTGCGCCAGATCGAAAGCATGTTCGGCGGCAGCCAGGACTTTGTGACGGGCGACGGTCTCATTAT
ACCGACGATTCCGGCTTACGTTCGGAATAAAATCGAGATAAGTGCCGATAAGGGCGGCCGCTCGAGTCTA
GAGGGCCCGCGGTTCGAAGGTAAGCCTATCCCTAACCCTCTCCTCGGTCTCGATTCTACGCGTACCGGTC
ATCATCACCATCACCATTGAGTTTAAACCCGCTGATCAGCCTCGACTGTGCCTTCTAAGGCCTGAGCTCG
CTGATCAGCCTCGATCGAGGATCCAGACATGATAAGATACATTGATGAGTTTGGACAAACCACAACTAGA
ATGCAGTGAAAAAAATGCTTTATTTGTGAAATTTGTGATGCTATTGCTTTATTTGTAACCATTATAAGCT
GCAATAAACAAGTTAACAACAACAATTGCATTCATTTTATGTTTCAGGTTCAGGGGGAGGTGTGGGAGGT
TTTTTAAAGCAAGTAAAACCTCTACAAATGTGGTATGGCTGATTATGATCAGTCGACCGATGCCCTTGAG
AGCCTTCAACCCAGTCAGCTCCTTCCGGTGGGCGCGGGGCATGACTATCGTCGCCGCACTTATGACTGTC
TTCTTTATCATGCAACTCGTAGGACAGGTGCCGGCAGCGCTCTGGGTCATTTTCGGCGAGGACCGCTTTC
GCTGGAGCGCGACGATGATCGGCCTGTCGCTTGCGGTATTCGGAATCTTGCACGCCCTCGCTCAAGCCTT
CGTCACTGGTCCCGCCACCAAACGTTTCGGCGAGAAGCAGGCCATTATCGCCGGCATGGCGGCCGACGCG
CTGGGCTACGTCTTGCTGGCGTTCGCGACGCGAGGCTGGATGGCCTTCCCCATTATGATTCTTCTCGCTT
CCGGCGGCATCGGGATGCCCGCGTTGCAGGCCATGCTGTCCAGGCAGGTAGATGACGACCATCAGGGACA
GCTTCAAGGATCGCTCGCGGCTCTTACCAGCCAGCAAAAGGCCAGGAACCGTAAAAAGGCCGCGTTGCTG
GCGTTTTTCCATAGGCTCCGCCCCCCTGACGAGCATCACAAAAATCGACGCTCAAGTCAGAGGTGGCGAA
ACCCGACAGGACTATAAAGATACCAGGCGTTTCCCCCTGGAAGCTCCCTCGTGCGCTCTCCTGTTCCGAC
CCTGCCGCTTACCGGATACCTGTCCGCCTTTCTCCCTTCGGGAAGCGTGGCGCTTTCTCAATGCTCACGC
TGTAGGTATCTCAGTTCGGTGTAGGTCGTTCGCTCCAAGCTGGGCTGTGTGCACGAACCCCCCGTTCAGC
CCGACCGCTGCGCCTTATCCGGTAACTATCGTCTTGAGTCCAACCCGGTAAGACACGACTTATCGCCACT
GGCAGCAGCCACTGGTAACAGGATTAGCAGAGCGAGGTATGTAGGCGGTGCTACAGAGTTCTTGAAGTGG
TGGCCTAACTACGGCTACACTAGAAGGACAGTATTTGGTATCTGCGCTCTGCTGAAGCCAGTTACCTTCG
GAAAAAGAGTTGGTAGCTCTTGATCCGGCAAACAAACCACCGCTGGTAGCGGTGGTTTTTTTGTTTGCAA
GCAGCAGATTACGCGCAGAAAAAAAGGATCTCAAGAAGATCCTTTGATCTTTTCTACGGGGTCTGACGCT
CAGTGGAACGAAAACTCACGTTAAGGGATTTTGGTCATGAGATTATCAAAAAGGATCTTCACCTAGATCC
TTTTAAATTAAAAATGAAGTTTTAAATCAATCTAAAGTATATATGAGTAAACTTGGTCTGACAGTTACCA
ATGCTTAATCAGTGAGGCACCTATCTCAGCGATCTGTCTATTTCGTTCATCCATAGTTGCCTGACTCCCC
GTCGTGTAGATAACTACGATACGGGAGGGCTTACCATCTGGCCCCAGTGCTGCAATGATACCGCGAGACC
CACGCTCACCGGCTCCAGATTTATCAGCAATAAACCAGCCAGCCGGAAGGGCCGAGCGCAGAAGTGGTCC
TGCAACTTTATCCGCCTCCATCCAGTCTATTAATTGTTGCCGGGAAGCTAGAGTAAGTAGTTCGCCAGTT
AATAGTTTGCGCAACGTTGTTGCCATTGCTGCAGGCATCGTGGTGTCACGCTCGTCGTTTGGTATGGCTT
CATTCAGCTCCGGTTCCCAACGATCAAGGCGAGTTACATGATCCCCCATGTTGTGCAAAAAAGCGGTTAG
CTCCTTCGGTCCTCCGATCGTTGTCAGAAGTAAGTTGGCCGCAGTGTTATCACTCATGGTTATGGCAGCA
CTGCATAATTCTCTTACTGTCATGCCATCCGTAAGATGCTTTTCTGTGACTGGTGAGTACTCAACCAAGT
CATTCTGAGAATAGTGTATGCGGCGACCGAGTTGCTCTTGCCCGGCGTCAACACGGGATAATACCGCGCC
ACATAGCAGAACTTTAAAAGTGCTCATCATTGGAAAACGTTCTTCGGGGCGAAAACTCTCAAGGATCTTA
CCGCTGTTGAGATCCAGTTCGATGTAACCCACTCGTGCACCCAACTGATCTTCAGCATCTTTTACTTTCA
CCAGCGTTTCTGGGTGAGCAAAAACAGGAAGGCAAAATGCCGCAAAAAAGGGAATAAGGGCGACACGGAA
ATGTTGAATACTCATACTCTTCCTTTTTCAATATTATTGAAGCATTTATCAGGGTTATTGTCTCATGAGC
GGATACATATTTGAATGTATTTAGAAAAATAAACAAATAGGGGTTCCGCGCACATTTCCCCGAAAAGTGC
CACCTGACGTCTAAGAAACCATTATTATCATGACATTAACCTATAAAAATAGGCGTATCACGAGGCCCTT
TCGT
